Addgene plasmid #52978: pUAST-HDAC4 3A
Purpose: insect expression of HDAC4 3A constitutive active mutant
Depositing lab: Marc Montminy & Biao Wang. Depositing organization: Salk Institute for Biological Studies. Publication: A hormone-dependent module regulating energy balance. Wang B, Moya N, Niessen S, Hoover H, Mihaylova MM, Shaw RJ, Yates JR 3rd, Fischer WH, Thomas JB, Montminy M. Cell. 2011 May 13;145(4):596-606. doi: 10.1016/j.cell.2011.04.013. PubMed 21565616.
Backbone
  Vector backbone: pUAST
  Backbone size w/o insert (bp): 8904
  Vector type: Insect Expression
Growth in bacteria
  Bacterial resistance: Ampicillin, 100 μg/mL
  Growth temperature: 37°C
  Growth strain: DH5alpha
  Copy number: Unknown
Gene/Insert
  Gene/Insert name: HDAC4
  Species: D. melanogaster (fly)
  Mutation: S239,573,748A constitutively active*
  Entrez Gene: HDAC4 (a.k.a. Dmel_CG1770, CG1770, DHDAC4, Dmel\CG1770, GC1770, HDAC, HDAC4a, dHDAC4, dmHDA405, hdac4)
  Promoter: Hsp70
  Tag / fusion protein: FLAG (N terminal on insert)
  Cloning method: Restriction Enzyme; 5′ cloning site NotI (not destroyed); 3′ cloning site NotI (not destroyed)
  Sequencing primers: 5′ pCasper-hs; 3′ SV40pA-R
Resource information
  A portion of this plasmid was derived from a plasmid made by: HDAC4 from DGRC
Terms and licenses: Academic/Nonprofit Terms; Industry Terms: Not Available to Industry
Depositor comments: *Note that there are some mismatches between the HDAC4 in this plasmid and the top BLAST hits for this gene in GenBank. The depositor maintains that the clone in this plasmid is what was acquired from the DGRC.
How to cite: pUAST-HDAC4 3A was a gift from Marc Montminy & Biao Wang (Addgene plasmid # 52978 ; http://n2t.net/addgene:52978 ; RRID:Addgene_52978)
