[The description below was written by a language model from this plasmid's Addgene catalogue record.]
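Description:
pUAST-HDAC4 3A is an insect expression plasmid built on the pUAST backbone (about 8.9 kb without insert), the classic Drosophila vector for GAL4/UAS-driven transgene expression. It is propagated in E. coli under ampicillin selection; the record lists copy number as unknown and does not itemise other backbone features. pUAST generally places GAL4-responsive upstream activating sequences ahead of a minimal Hsp70 promoter, which matches the Hsp70 promoter named in the record. Transcripts in this vector normally end at an SV40 polyadenylation signal, consistent with the 3′ sequencing primer listed. pUAST is also usually a P-element transformation vector carrying a mini-white eye-colour marker for generating transgenic flies, although these elements are not explicitly recorded here.

The insert is Drosophila melanogaster HDAC4 (CG1770), a class IIa histone deacetylase, carrying an N-terminal FLAG tag and cloned into a NotI site that is retained at both ends, so orientation is not enforced by the cloning strategy. Three serines, at positions 239, 573 and 748, are changed to alanine, and the depositors describe this "3A" form as constitutively active. In class IIa HDACs such serines are typically phosphorylation sites that promote cytoplasmic retention, so their loss would be expected to uncouple the protein from upstream kinase control. The construct is intended for expressing this deregulated HDAC4 in insect cells or fly tissues when GAL4 is supplied, and it was made in the context of work on hormonal regulation of energy balance. The depositors note some mismatches between this HDAC4 clone and the top GenBank matches, and state that it corresponds to the cDNA as obtained from the Drosophila Genomics Resource Center.
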