>Addgene plasmid #52978 | pUAST-HDAC4 3A | addgene partial sequence | sequence record 83508 | flyHDAC4-F1 5'-ataacggacgcccaggtg-3'
TGCACGGGCATGGCCGCTGGGAGACGCAGGCGGCACCACTGCCCCTTGGACATCCGATGCTAACCGGAGC
TGTGCAACTGAATGTGGTCCAAACGCACTACGAGAATAGTGAGGCGGAGCGCCAAGCGTACGAGCACCAG
GTGGTGAACCAGAAAGTCCGCCAGACCGTCCTGACTCGTAGCGGAGCAGCTGCAGCAGCCGCTGCTGCCG
CCGGCGTGAGCGTGGTGCGTGAGGCACAGTTGAAGGAGGAGGATGACGACTCGGCCGCCGAGGTGATGGA
CCTCACAGATAAGAAAAAACCGCCGAAGACGGTGCTAACCAGCACGATAGCCACCAGTACGTCCCAGAAT
CTGCCCGAAGCTTTGGCGGCGGCGGCGGCGGCAGCCGCCTACCGTGCCCCGCACAACTCGTCCAGTAACT
CCGTCTCCGCCACAAAGTCCGGTATTAAGCTGCGGGACCAGGAGTATCTGCAACAGCAGCGGGAGCAACT
ATTGCTCCTTCAACAGGAGGAGGAACTGGCGAAGAGCCTAATGCGTCCGCTATCGCGAACGCTTGCCAGT
CCGCTGGTGCCGCTGGGGCCACATGGTCTTAGTCAGATTCCCGACACTGGACAACAGCCGGCACCGATAG
CCACATCCTCGTCGGCCGATCATATACCGCCCGTTAACCTCTCGCTGCCGCATCGCCAGCACCGCCAGCT
AATGAGCACACTATACGCCAGCCAATTGCGTAACCACCAGCCATCGGCGAGTGGTTCACCGCCGCACAAG
GTCACCACCGGTTTGGCCTACGATCCGCTTATGCTGAAGCATTCGTGTATTTGCGGAGACAATGCCCAGC
ATCCGGAGCACAGTGGTCGACTGCAGAGCGTGTGG
