>Addgene plasmid #52978 | pUAST-HDAC4 3A | addgene partial sequence | sequence record 84545 | pCasper-hs 5'-GCAACTACTGAAATCTGCCAAG-3'
ACTCTGAATAGGGAATTGGGAATTCGTTAACAGATCTGCGGCCGCCACCATGGATTACAAGGATGACGAC
GATAAGAGCCCGGGCGGATCCATGTCTAGTCCCGACGATAGAATACCAATACACGATCTGCCATCAGAAG
CCGGAAGCGATGAGCGATTGCTGCACATAACGCCGGCCACTCTGACATTGGACTTCAAGCCCCATCCCGC
CGTGGATATCGATCAGCAGATCATGGAGCTCAAGAAGAGCCAGGAGCTGCAAAAGCAGCGGCTTATCAAC
TCGTTTCAGGAGCAATCGAAGCAAATGGAATTGGAGCATAAACTTCAATTGGAGCACAAGTATCAATTTG
CGGTGAATTCACATGGCGCTTTCCAGGAATTGCGAAACGAGAGCATGGTGACAGCCGCCGCTGCTGCGGT
GGCTCAGGAGCAACATCGCCAGCAGTTGCATCAACAGCAGCAGCAGCATCAGCAGCAGCAGCATCAGCAG
CAGCAGCAGCAGCAACAGCAGCAGCAACAGGCACGCGGCAGGGATGGCATGAAACTCAAGCAGAACTGCA
GTGCCAATGCCAGTCCCGAGGTCAAACAGATTCTCAACTGCTTCATCCTGAGCAGAAAGTCCCAGGCGGC
GGCATCGAATGGCACAACGACAACGTCGCCCTACAGGAATCGCGGCGTGGTGAAGAGCTCCTCGGGCGAA
TCCCTCCCAGCTGGAACCGTGACCAGTGCGCATCCGTACAAAATACCTCAGCCGCCACCCTCACTGCTCA
AATATGAATCTGATTTTCCGCTGAGGAAGACAGCAGCCGAACCGAACCTGCTGAAGATCCGGCTGAAGCA
GAGCGTCATCGAGCGCAAAGCCCGCATCGGAGGACCGGCGGGAGCCCGGCGCCACGAACGACTCCTCCAG
GCGGCGCAGCGTAGGCAGCAAA
